>Addgene plasmid #105017 | pKLV2-U6gRNA5(Kcmf1-g1)-PGKpuroBFP-W | addgene full sequence | sequence record 207337 | Addgene NGS Result
CTAAATTGTAAGCGTTAATATTTTGTTAAAATTCGCGTTAAATTTTTGTTAAATCAGCTCATTTTTTAAC
CAATAGGCCGAAATCGGCAAAATCCCTTATAAATCAAAAGAATAGACCGAGATAGGGT
[37 nt withheld, positions 129-165]
AAAGAACGTGGACTCCAACGTCAAAGG
[49 nt withheld, positions 193-241]
T
[91 nt withheld, positions 243-333]
G
[124 nt withheld, positions 335-458]
CCCATTCGCCATTCAGGCTGCGCAACTGTTGGGAAGGGCGATCGGTGCGGGCCTCTTCGCTATTACGCCA
GCTGGCGAAAGGGGGATGTGCTGCAAGGCGATTAAGTTGGGTAACGCCAGGGTTTTCCCAGTCACGACGT
TGTAAAACGACGGCCAGTGAGCGCGCGTAATACGACTCACTATAGGGCGAATTGACTAGTACATAACTTA
CGGTAAATGGCCCGCCTGGCTGACCGCCCAACGACCCCCGCCCATTGACGTCAATAATGACGTATGTTCC
CATAGTAACGCCAATAGGGACTTTCCATTGACGTCAATGGGTGGAGTATTTACGGTAAACTGCCCACTTG
GCAGTACATCAAGTGTATCATATGCCAAGTACGCCCCCTATTGACGTCAATGACGGTAAATGGCCCGCCT
GGCATTATGCCCAGTACATGACCTTATGGGACTTTCCTACTTGGCAGTACATCTACGTATTAGTCATCGC
TATTACCATGGTGATGCGGTTTTGGCAGTACATCAATGGGCGTGGATAGCGGTTTGACTCACGGGGATTT
CCAAGTCTCCACCCCATTGACGTCAATGGGAGTTTGTTTTGGCACCAAAATCAACGGGACTTTCCAAAAT
GTCGTAACAACTCCGCCCCATTGACGCAAATGGGCGGTAGGCGTGTACGGTGGGAGGTCTATATAAGCAG
CGCGTTTTGCCTGTACTGGGTCTCTCTGGTTAGACCAGATCTGAGCCTGGGAGCTCTCTGGCTAACTAGG
GAACCCACTGCTTAAGCCTCAATAAAGCTTGCCTTGAGTGCTTCAAGTAGTGTGTGCCCGTCTGTTGTGT
GACTCTGGTAACTAGAGATCCCTCAGACCCTTTTAGTCAGTGTGGAAAATCTCTAGCAGTGGCGCCCGAA
CAGGGACTTGAAAGCGAAAGGGAAACCAGAGGAGCTCTCTCGACGCAGGACTCGGCTTGCTGAAGCGCGC
ACGGCAAGAGGCGAGGGGCGGCGACTGGTGAGTACGCCAAAAATTTTGACTAGCGGAGGCTAGAAGGAGA
GAGATGGGTGCGAGAGCGTCAGTATTAAGCGGGGGAGAATTAGATCGCGATGGGAAAAAATTCGGTTAAG
GCCAGGGGGAAAGAAAAAATATAAATTAAAACATATAGTATGGGCAAGCAGGGAGCTAGAACGATTCGCA
GTTAATCCTGGCCTGTTAGAAACATCAGAAGGCTGTAGACAAATACTGGGACAGCTACAACCATCCCTTC
AGACAGGATCAGAAGAACTTAGATCATTATATAATACAGTAGCAACCCTCTATTGTGTGCATCAAAGGAT
AGAGATAAAAGACACCAAGGAAGCTTTAGACAAGATAGAGGAAGAGCAAAACAAAAGTAAGACCACCGCA
CAGCAAGCGGCCGGCCGCGCTGATCTTCAGACCTGGAGGAGGAGATATGAGGGACAATTGGAGAAGTGAA
TTATATAAATATAAAGTAGTAAAAATTGAACCATTAGGAGTAGCACCCACCAAGGCAAAGAGAAGAGTGG
TGCAGAGAGAAAAAAGAGCAGTGGGAATAGGAGCTTTGTTCCTTGGGTTCTTGGGAGCAGCAGGAAGCAC
TATGGGCGCAGCGTCAATGACGCTGACGGTACAGGCCAGACAATTATTGTCTGGTATAGTGCAGCAGCAG
AACAATTTGCTGAGGGCTATTGAGGCGCAACAGCATCTGTTGCAACTCACAGTCTGGGGCATCAAGCAGC
TCCAGGCAAGAATCCTGGCTGTGGAAAGATACCTAAAGGATCAACAGCTCCTGGGGATTTGGGGTTGCTC
TGGAAAACTCATTTGCACCACTGCTGTGCCTTGGAATGCTAGTTGGAGTAATAAATCTCTGGAACAGATT
TGGAATCACACGACCTGGATGGAGTGGGACAGAGAAATTAACAATTACACAAGCTTAATACACTCCTTAA
TTGAAGAATCGCAAAACCAGCAAGAAAAGAATGAACAAGAATTATTGGAATTAGATAAATGGGCAAGTTT
GTGGAATTGGTTTAACATAACAAATTGGCTGTGGTATATAAAATTATTCATAATGATAGTAGGAGGCTTG
GTAGGTTTAAGAATAGTTTTTGCTGTACTTTCTATAGTGAATAGAGTTAGGCAGGGATATTCACCATTAT
CGTTTCAGACCCACCTCCCAACCCCGAGGGGACCCGACAGGCCCGAAGGAATAGAAGAAGAAGGTGGAGA
GAGAGACAGAGACAGATCCATTCGATTAGTGAACGGATCGGCACTGCGTGCGCCAATTCTGCAGACAAAT
GGCAGTATTCATCCACAATTTTAAAAGAAAAGGGGGGATTGGGGGGTACAGTGCAGGGGAAAGAATAGTA
GACATAATAGCAACAGACATACAAACTAAAGAATTACAAAAACAAATTACAAAAATTCAAAATTTTCGGG
TTTATTACAGGGACAGCAGAGATCCAGTTTGGTTAGTACCGGGCCCTACGCGTCCAAGGTCGGGCAGGAA
GAGGGCCTATTTCCCATGATTCCTTCATATTTGCATATACGATACAAGGCTGTTAGAGAGATAATTAGAA
TTAATTTGACTGTAAACACAAAGATATTAGTACAAAATACGTGACGTAGAAAGTAATAATTTCTTGGGTA
GTTTGCAGTTTTAAAATTATGTTTTAAAATGGACTATCATATGCTTACCGTAACTTGAAAGTATTTCGAT
TTCTTGGCTTTATATATCTTGTGGAAAGGACGAAACACCGTGAGTTACGATGAATCGAGGTTTAAGAGCT
ATGCTGGAAACAGCATAGCAAGTTTAAATAAGGCTAGTCCGTTATCAACTTGAAAAAGTGGCACCGAGTC
GGTGCTTTTTTTGGATCCAATTCTACCGGGTAGGGGAGGCGCTTTTCCCAAGGCAGTCTGGAGCATGCGC
TTTAGCAGCCCCGCTGGGCACTTGGCGCTACACAAGTGGCCTCTGGCCTCGCACACATTCCACATCCACC
GGTAGGCGCCAACCGGCTCCGTTCTTTGGTGGCCCCTTCGCGCCACCTTCTACTCCTCCCCTAGTCAGGA
AGTTCCCCCCCGCCCCGCAGCTCGCGTCGTGCAGGACGTGACAAATGGAAGTAGCACGTCTCACTAGTCT
CGTGCAGATGGACAGCACCGCTGAGCAATGGAAGCGGGTAGGCCTTTGGGGCAGCGGCCAATAGCAGCTT
TGCTCCTTCGCTTTCTGGGCTCAGAGGCTGGGAAGGGGTGGGTCCGGGGGCGGGCTCAGGGGCGGGCTCA
GGGGCGGGGCGGGCGCCCGAAGGTCCTCCGGAGGCCCGGCATTCTGCACGCTTCAAAAGCGCACGTCTGC
CGCGCTGTTCTCCTCTTCCTCATCTCCGGGCCTTTCGACCTGCATCCATCTAGATCTCGAGCAGCTGAAG
CTTACCATGACCGAGTACAAGCCCACGGTGCGCCTCGCCACCCGCGACGACGTCCCCAGGGCCGTACGCA
CCCTCGCCGCCGCGTTCGCCGACTACCCCGCCACGCGCCACACCGTCGATCCGGACCGCCACATCGAGCG
GGTCACCGAGCTGCAAGAACTCTTCCTCACGCGCGTCGGGCTCGACATCGGCAAGGTGTGGGTCGCGGAC
GACGGCGCCGCGGTGGCGGTCTGGACCACGCCGGAGAGCGTCGAAGCGGGGGCGGTGTTCGCCGAGATCG
GCCCGCGCATGGCCGAGTTGAGCGGTTCCCGGCTGGCCGCGCAGCAACAGATGGAAGGCCTCCTGGCGCC
GCACCGGCCCAAGGAGCCCGCGTGGTTCCTGGCCACCGTCGGCGTCTCGCCCGACCACCAGGGCAAGGGT
CTGGGCAGCGCCGTCGTGCTCCCCGGAGTGGAGGCGGCCGAGCGCGCCGGGGTGCCCGCCTTCCTGGAGA
CCTCCGCGCCCCGCAACCTCCCCTTCTACGAGCGGCTCGGCTTCACCGTCACCGCCGACGTCGAGGTGCC
CGAAGGACCGCGCACCTGGTGCATGACCCGCAAGCCCGGTGCCGGCGGCGGGTCCGGAGGAGAGGGCAGA
GGAAGTCTCCTAACATGCGGTGACGTGGAGGAGAATCCTGGCCCAATGAGCGAGCTGATTAAGGAGAACA
TGCACATGAAGCTGTACATGGAGGGCACCGTGGACAACCATCACTTCAAGTGCACATCCGAGGGCGAAGG
CAAGCCCTACGAGGGCACCCAGACCATGAGAATCAAGGTGGTCGAGGGCGGCCCTCTCCCCTTCGCCTTC
GACATCCTGGCTACTAGCTTCCTCTACGGCAGCAAGACCTTCATCAACCACACCCAGGGCATCCCCGACT
TCTTCAAGCAGTCCTTCCCTGAGGGCTTCACATGGGAGAGAGTCACCACATACGAGGACGGGGGCGTGCT
GACCGCTACCCAGGACACCAGCCTCCAGGACGGCTGCCTCATCTACAACGTCAAGATCAGAGGGGTGAAC
TTCACATCCAACGGCCCTGTGATGCAGAAGAAAACACTCGGCTGGGAGGCCTTCACCGAGACGCTGTACC
CCGCTGACGGCGGCCTGGAAGGCAGAAACGACATGGCCCTGAAGCTCGTGGGCGGGAGCCATCTGATCGC
AAACATCAAGACCACATATAGATCCAAGAAACCCGCTAAGAACCTCAAGATGCCTGGCGTCTACTATGTG
GACTACAGACTGGAAAGAATCAAGGAGGCCAACAACGAGACCTACGTCGAGCAGCACGAGGTGGCAGTGG
CCAGATACTGCGACCTCCCTAGCAAACTGGGGCACAAGCTTAATTGAGCGGCCGCTCAACCTCTGGATTA
CAAAATTTGTGAAAGATTGACTGGTATTCTTAACTATGTTGCTCCTTTTACGCTATGTGGATACGCTGCT
TTAATGCCTTTGTATCATGCTATTGCTTCCCGTATGGCTTTCATTTTCTCCTCCTTGTATAAATCCTGGT
TGCTGTCTCTTTATGAGGAGTTGTGGCCCGTTGTCAGGCAACGTGGCGTGGTGTGCACTGTGTTTGCTGA
CGCAACCCCCACTGGTTGGGGCATTGCCACCACCTGTCAGCTCCTTTCCGGGACTTTCGCTTTCCCCCTC
CCTATTGCCACGGCGGAACTCATCGCCGCCTGCCTTGCCCGCTGCTGGACAGGGGCTCGGCTGTTGGGCA
CTGACAATTCCGTGGTGTTGTCGGGGAAATCATCGTCCTTTCCTTGGCTGCTCGCCTGTGTTGCCACCTG
GATTCTGCGCGGGACGTCCTTCTGCTACGTCCCTTCGGCCCTCAATCCAGCGGACCTTCCTTCCCGCGGC
CTGCTGCCGGCTCTGCGGCCTCTTCCGCGTCTACGCCTTCGCCCTCAGACGAGTCGGATCTCCCTTTGGG
CCGCCTCCCCGCAGGTACCTTTAAGACCAATGACTTACAAGGCAGCTGTAGATCTTAGCCACTTTTTAAA
AGAAAAGGGGGGACTGGAAGGGCTAATTCACTCCCAAAGAAGTCAAGATCTGCTTTTTGCCTGTACTGGG
TCTCTCTGGTTAGACCAGAGTCTCTCTGGTTAGACCAGATCTGAGCCTGGGAGCTCTCTGGCTAACTAGG
GAACCCACTGCTTAAGCCTCAATAAAGCTTGCCTTGAGTGCTTCAAGTAGTGTGTGCCCGTCTGTTGTGT
GACTCTGGTAACTAGAGATCCCTCAGACCCTTTTAGTCAGTGTGGAAAATCTCTAGCAGTTTAAACCCGC
TGATCAGCCTCGACTGTGCCTTCTAGTTGCCAGCCATCTGTTGTTTGCCCCTCCCCCGTGCCTTCCTTGA
CCCTGGAAGGTGCCACTCCCACTGTCCTTTCCTAATAAAATGAGGAAATTGCATCGCATTGTCTGAGTAG
GTGTCATTCTATTCTGGGGGGTGGGGTGGGGCAGGACAGCAAGGGGGAGGATTGGGAAGTCAATAGCAGG
CATGCTGGGGATGCGGTGGGCTCTATGGGCGGCCGTTAATTAAGCTTTTGTTCCCTTTAGTGAGGGTTAA
TTGCGCGCTTGGCGTAATCATGGTCATAGCTGTTTCCTGTGTGAAATTGTTATCCGCTCACAATTCCACA
CAACATACGAGCCGGGAGCATAAAGTGTAAAGCCTGGGGTGCCTAATGAGTGAGCTAACTCACATTAATT
GCGTTGCGCTCACTGCCCGCTTTCCAGTCGGGAAACCTGTCGTGCCAGCTGCATTAATGAATCGGCCAAC
GCGCGGGGAGAGGCGGTTTGCGTATTGGGCGCTCTTCCGCTTCCTCGCTCACTGACTCGCTGCGCTCGGT
CGTTCGGCTGCGGCGAGCGGTATCAGCTCACTCAAAGGCGGTAATACGGTTATCCACAGAATCAGGGGAT
AACGCAGGAAAGAACATGTGAGCAAAAGGCCAGCAAAAGGCCAGGAACCGTAAAAAGGCCGCGTTGCTGG
CGTTTTTCCATAGGCTCCGCCCCCCTGACGAGCATCACAAAAATCGACGCTCAAGTCAGAGGTGGCGAAA
CCCGACAGGACTATAAAGATACCAGGCGTTTCCCCCTGGAAGCTCCCTCGTGCGCTCTCCTGTTCCGACC
CTGCCGCTTACCGGATACCTGTCCGCCTTTCTCCCTTCGGGAAGCGTGGCGCTTTCTCATAGCTCACGCT
GTAGGTATCTCAGTTCGGTGTAGGTCGTTCGCTCCAAGCTGGGCTGTGTGCACGAACCCCCCGTTCAGCC
CGACCGCTGCGCCTTATCCGGTAACTATCGTCTTGAGTCCAACCCGGTAAGACACGACTTATCGCCACTG
GCAGCAGCCACTGGTAACAGGATTAGCAGAGCGAGGTATGTAGGCGGTGCTACAGAGTTCTTGAAGTGGT
GGCCTAACTACGGCTACACTAGAAGAACAGTATTTGGTATCTGCGCTCTGCTGAAGCCAGTTACCTTCGG
AAAAAGAGTTGGTAGCTCTTGATCCGGCAAACAAACCACCGCTGGTAGCGGTGGTTTTTTTGTTTGCAAG
CAGCAGATTACGCGCAGAAAAAAAGGATCTCAAGAAGATCCTTTGATCTTTTCTACGGGGTCTGACGCTC
AGTGGAACGAAAACTCACGTTAAGGGATTTTGGTCATGAGATTATCAAAAAGGATCTTCACCTAGATCCT
TTTAAATTAAAAATGAAGTTTTAAATCAATCTAAAGTATATATGAGTAAACTTGGTCTGACAGTTACCAA
TGCTTAATCAGTGAGGCACCTATCTCAGCGATCTGTCTATTTCGTTCATCCATAGTTGCCTGACTCCCCG
TCGTGTAGATAACTACGATACGGGAGGGCTTACCATCTGGCCCCAGTGCTGCAATGATACCGCGAGACCC
ACGCTCACCGGCTCCAGATTTATCAGCAATAAACCAGCCAGCCGGAAGGGCCGAGCGCAGAAGTGGTCCT
GCAACTTTATCCGCCTCCATCCAGTCTATTAATTGTTGCCGGGAAGCTAGAGTAAGTAGTTCGCCAGTTA
ATAGTTTGCGCAACGTTGTTGCCATTGCTACAGGCATCGTGGTGTCACGCTCGTCGTTTGGTATGGCTTC
ATTCAGCTCCGGTTCCCAACGATCAAGGCGAGTTACATGATCCCCCATGTTGTGCAAAAAAGCGGTTAGC
TCCTTCGGTCCTCCGATCGTTGTCAGAAGTAAGTTGGCCGCAGTGTTATCACTCATGGTTATGGCAGCAC
TGCATAATTCTCTTACTGTCATGCCATCCGTAAGATGCTTTTCTGTGACTGGTGAGTACTCAACCAAGTC
ATTCTGAGAATAGTGTATGCGGCGACCGAGTTGCTCTTGCCCGGCGTCAATACGGGATAATACCGCGCCA
CATAGCAGAACTTTAAAAGTGCTCATCATTGGAAAACGTTCTTCGGGGCGAAAACTCTCAAGGATCTTAC
CGCTGTTGAGATCCAGTTCGATGTAACCCACTCGTGCACCCAACTGATCTTCAGCATCTTTTACTTTCAC
CAGCGTTTCTGGGTGAGCAAAAACAGGAAGGCAAAATGCCGCAAAAAAGGGAATAAGGGCGACACGGAAA
TGTTGAATACTCATACTCTTCCTTTTTCAATATTATTGAAGCATTTATCAGGGTTATTGTCTCATGAGCG
GATACATATTTGAATGTATTTAGAAAAATAAACAAATAGGGGTTCCGCGCACATTTCCCCGAAAAGTGCC
AC
Features (pLannotate 1.2.2; 28 found; start..end, strand, type, name):
     30..458     -  rep_origin     f1 ori (sequence partly withheld): f1 bacteriophage origin of replication; arrow indicates direction of (+) strand synthesis
    463..618     -  CDS            lacZα (fragment): LacZα fragment of β-galactosidase; lacZ fragment
    626..644     +  promoter       T7 promoter: promoter for bacteriophage T7 RNA polymerase
    658..958     +  enhancer       CMV enhancer: human cytomegalovirus immediate early enhancer
    959..1158    +  promoter       CMV promoter: human cytomegalovirus (CMV) immediate early promoter
   1176..1356    +  LTR            5' LTR (truncated): truncated 5' long terminal repeat (LTR) from HIV-1
   1403..1528    +  misc_feature   HIV-1 Ψ: packaging signal of human immunodeficiency virus type 1
   1512..1850    +  CDS            HIV-1 gag (fragment): gag protein from human immunodeficiency virus 1; gag
   2027..2260    +  misc_feature   RRE: The Rev response element (RRE) of HIV-1 allows for Rev-dependent mRNA export from the nucleus to the cytoplasm.
   2637..2737    +  CDS            Rev (fragment): human immunodeficiency virus 1 (HIV-1) Rev protein; rev; enhances nuclear export of unspliced and incompletely spliced viral mRNAs
   2787..2904    +  misc_feature   cPPT/CTS: central polypurine tract and central termination sequence of HIV-1
   2979..3219    +  promoter       U6 promoter: RNA polymerase III promoter for human U6 snRNA
   3266..3333    +  misc_RNA       tracrRNA (fragment): trans-activating CRISPR RNA for the Streptococcus pyogenes CRISPR/Cas9 system
   3356..3855    +  promoter       PGK promoter: mouse phosphoglycerate kinase 1 promoter
   3895..4491    +  CDS            PuroR (fragment): puromycin N-acetyltransferase; pac from Streptomyces; confers resistance to puromycin
   4564..5262    +  CDS            TagBFP: TagBFP is a basic (constitutively fluorescent) blue fluorescent protein published in 2008, derived from Entacmaea quadricolor. It is reported to be a very rapidly-maturing monomer with very low acid sensitivity.
   5274..5860    +  misc_feature   WPRE: woodchuck hepatitis virus posttranscriptional regulatory element
   5854..6000    +  CDS            nef (fragment): NEF_HV1LA - Experimental evidence at protein level: Swiss-Prot protein existence level 1. Extracellular Nef protein targets CD4(+) T-lymphocytes for apoptosis by interacting with CXCR4 surface receptors. From Human immunodeficiency virus type 1 group M subtype B (isolate Lai) (HIV-1).
   6008..6186    +  LTR            5' LTR (truncated): truncated 5' long terminal repeat (LTR) from HIV-1
   6212..6323    +  polyA_signal   bGH poly(A) signal: bovine growth hormone polyadenylation signal
   6462..6480    -  promoter       T3 promoter: promoter for bacteriophage T3 RNA polymerase
   6525..6541    -  protein_bind   lac operator: The lac repressor binds to the lac operator to inhibit transcription in E. coli. This inhibition can be relieved by adding lactose or isopropyl-β-D-thiogalactopyranoside (IPTG). lac repressor encoded by lacI
   6549..6579    -  promoter       lac promoter: promoter for the E. coli lac operon
   6594..6615    -  protein_bind   CAP binding site: CAP binding activates transcription in the presence of cAMP. E. coli catabolite activator protein
   6628..6720    -  CDS            lacI (fragment): lac repressor; lacI; The lac repressor binds to the lac operator to inhibit transcription in E. coli. This inhibition can be relieved by adding lactose or isopropyl-β-D-thiogalactopyranoside (IPTG).
   6903..7491    -  rep_origin     ori: high-copy-number ColE1/pMB1/pBR322/pUC origin of replication
   7662..8522    -  CDS            AmpR: β-lactamase; bla; confers resistance to ampicillin, carbenicillin, and related antibiotics
   8523..8627    -  promoter       AmpR promoter: bla
