[The description below was written by a language model from this plasmid's Addgene catalogue record and pLannotate feature annotations shown in this document.]
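Description:
pKLV2-U6gRNA5(Kcmf1-g1)-PGKpuroBFP-W is an 8,650 nt lentiviral CRISPR guide RNA plasmid built on the pKLV2-U6gRNA5(BbsI)-PGKpuroBFP-W backbone. It carries a single guide directed against the mouse Kcmf1 gene. The guide oligonucleotide was inserted between two BbsI sites, both destroyed in cloning, placing it directly downstream of the human U6 RNA polymerase III promoter and upstream of a Streptococcus pyogenes Cas9 scaffold, which the annotation detects as a tracrRNA fragment. The plasmid does not encode Cas9, so the nuclease has to be supplied separately in the target cells. In bacteria it replicates from a high-copy ColE1/pUC-type origin and is selected with ampicillin. An f1 origin, lacZα and lac promoter remnants, and T7 and T3 promoters are left over from the cloning vector skeleton.

The viral transfer cassette begins with a CMV enhancer/promoter fused to a truncated HIV-1 5' LTR, which drives production of genomic RNA in packaging cells. This is followed by the Ψ packaging signal with a partial gag sequence, the RRE for Rev-dependent nuclear export, and the cPPT/CTS. Downstream of the gRNA unit, a mouse PGK promoter drives a puromycin N-acetyltransferase coding sequence followed by TagBFP, so transduced cells can be selected with the drug and tracked by blue fluorescence. The feature table does not annotate the element that links these two coding sequences. A WPRE enhances transcript expression, and the cassette ends with a second truncated LTR and a bGH polyadenylation signal. The associated publication describes CRISPR knockout screening in the context of naive pluripotency, which suggests this plasmid serves for individual Kcmf1 knockout in Cas9-expressing mouse cells.
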