Addgene plasmid #105017: pKLV2-U6gRNA5(Kcmf1-g1)-PGKpuroBFP-W
Purpose: Lentiviral gRNA plasmid targeting mouse Kcmf1 , co-expression of TagBFP
Depositing lab: Kosuke Yusa. Depositing organization: Wellcome Sanger Institute. Publication: Genome-wide CRISPR-KO Screen Uncovers mTORC1-Mediated Gsk3 Regulation in Naive Pluripotency Maintenance and Dissolution. Li M, Yu JSL, Tilgner K, Ong SH, Koike-Yusa H, Yusa K. Cell Rep. 2018 Jul 10;24(2):489-502. doi: 10.1016/j.celrep.2018.06.027. PubMed 29996108.
Backbone
  Vector backbone: pKLV2-U6gRNA5(BbsI)-PGKpuroBFP-W
  Backbone manufacturer: Yusa Lab
  Vector type: Mammalian Expression, Lentiviral, CRISPR
  Selectable markers: Puromycin
Growth in bacteria
  Bacterial resistance: Ampicillin, 100 μg/mL
  Growth temperature: 37°C
  Growth strain: NEB Stable
  Copy number: High Copy
Gene/Insert
  Gene/Insert name: Kcmf1
  gRNA/shRNA sequence: TGAGTTACGATGAATCGAG
  Species: M. musculus (mouse)
  Entrez Gene: Kcmf1 (a.k.a. Pmcf, Debt91, 1700094M07Rik)
  Promoter: U6
  Cloning method: Restriction Enzyme; 5′ cloning site BbsI (destroyed during cloning); 3′ cloning site BbsI (destroyed during cloning)
  Sequencing primers: 5′ LKO.1 5'
Terms and licenses: Academic/Nonprofit Terms; Industry Terms: Not Available to Industry
How to cite: pKLV2-U6gRNA5(Kcmf1-g1)-PGKpuroBFP-W was a gift from Kosuke Yusa (Addgene plasmid # 105017 ; http://n2t.net/addgene:105017 ; RRID:Addgene_105017)
